Addgene plasmid #174793: pET28_6xHis-PARP1-W318R
Purpose: Bacterial expression of an inactive PARP1 (W318R disrupts interdomain communication and HD subdomain unfolding)
Depositing lab: Joan Conaway. Depositing organization: Stowers Institute for Medical Research. Publication: Multiple roles for PARP1 in ALC1-dependent nucleosome remodeling. Ooi SK, Sato S, Tomomori-Sato C, Zhang Y, Wen Z, Banks CAS, Washburn MP, Unruh JR, Florens L, Conaway RC, Conaway JW. Proc Natl Acad Sci U S A. 2021 Sep 7;118(36). pii: 2107277118. doi: 10.1073/pnas.2107277118. PubMed 34465625.
Backbone
  Vector backbone: pET28
  Vector type: Bacterial Expression
Growth in bacteria
  Bacterial resistance: Kanamycin, 50 μg/mL
  Growth temperature: 37°C
  Growth strain: DH5alpha
  Copy number: Low Copy
Gene/Insert
  Gene/Insert name: PARP1-W318R
  Species: H. sapiens (human)
  Mutation: W318, V762A
  Entrez Gene: PARP1 (a.k.a. ADPRT, ADPRT 1, ADPRT1, ARTD1, PARP, PARP-1, PARS, PPOL, Poly-PARP, pADPRT-1)
  Tag / fusion protein: 6xHis (N terminal on backbone)
  Cloning method: Gibson Cloning
Terms and licenses: Academic/Nonprofit Terms; Industry Terms: Not Available to Industry
Depositor comments: Protein residues 1-1014 (W318R, V762A) (see PMID: 26626480 for detail about the mutation)
How to cite: pET28_6xHis-PARP1-W318R was a gift from Joan Conaway (Addgene plasmid # 174793 ; http://n2t.net/addgene:174793 ; RRID:Addgene_174793)
