[The description below was written by a language model from this plasmid's Addgene catalogue record and pLannotate feature annotations shown in this document.]
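Description:
pET28_6xHis-PARP1-W318R is a bacterial expression plasmid built on the pET28 backbone for producing a catalytically inactive mutant of human poly(ADP-ribose) polymerase 1 in E. coli. The insert, introduced by Gibson cloning, encodes full-length PARP1 (residues 1–1014) carrying W318R, which according to the record disrupts interdomain communication and unfolding of the HD subdomain and so prevents activation of the enzyme. The record also lists V762A as a second substitution. Transcription is driven by a T7 promoter followed by a lac operator and the phage T7 gene 10 ribosome binding site, and ends at a T7 terminator. Expression therefore requires a host that supplies T7 RNA polymerase, and it is held off by the plasmid-encoded lacI repressor until IPTG is added. The protein carries an N-terminal 6xHis tag from the backbone, followed by a thrombin cleavage site that allows the tag to be removed after affinity purification. The annotation tool also detects a His-tag fragment downstream of the PARP1 coding region, corresponding to the optional C-terminal tag of pET28. The record lists only the N-terminal tag, so whether this downstream sequence is translated is not stated.

The plasmid is selected with kanamycin through the aph(3')-Ia gene. It replicates from a pBR322-type ColE1 origin accompanied by rop and the bom region, consistent with the low copy number recorded. An f1 origin is also present. The short tetracycline-resistance fragments and the AmpR promoter fragment are non-functional backbone remnants. The construct is suited to purifying recombinant inactive PARP1 as a control or mechanistic probe, and the associated study concerns the roles of PARP1 in ALC1-dependent nucleosome remodeling.
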