Features (pLannotate 1.2.2; 21 found; start..end, strand, type, name):
      1..19      +  promoter       T7 promoter: promoter for bacteriophage T7 RNA polymerase
     20..44      +  protein_bind   lac operator: The lac repressor binds to the lac operator to inhibit transcription in E. coli. This inhibition can be relieved by adding lactose or isopropyl-β-D-thiogalactopyranoside (IPTG). lac repressor encoded by lacI
     59..81      +  RBS            RBS: efficient ribosome binding site from bacteriophage T7 gene 10 (Olins and Rangwala, 1989)
    100..116     +  CDS            capTEV™ (fragment): composite tag for in vivo biotinylation, TEV protease cleavage, and 6xHis tagging
    127..144     +  CDS            thrombin site: thrombin recognition and cleavage site
    148..3189    +  CDS            PARP1: PARP1_HUMAN - Also known as ADPRT From Homo sapiens (Human).
   3199..3216    +  CDS            9xHis (fragment): 9xHis affinity tag
   3226..3275    +  CDS            SET1 (fragment): solubility-enhancement tag derived from T7 phage gene 10B
   3283..3330    +  terminator     T7 terminator: transcription terminator for bacteriophage T7 RNA polymerase
   3367..3795    +  rep_origin     f1 ori (sequence partly withheld): f1 bacteriophage origin of replication; arrow indicates direction of (+) strand synthesis
   3848..3905    +  promoter       AmpR promoter (fragment): bla
   3914..4729    -  CDS            KanR: aminoglycoside phosphotransferase; aph(3')-Ia; confers resistance to kanamycin in bacteria or G418 (Geneticin®) in eukaryotes
   4851..5439    +  rep_origin     ori: high-copy-number ColE1/pMB1/pBR322/pUC origin of replication
   5625..5764    -  misc_feature   bom: basis of mobility region from pBR322
   5866..6057    -  CDS            rop: Rop protein, which maintains plasmids at low copy number; rop
   6074..6454    +  CDS            YPB1_ECOLX: Protein predicted: Swiss-Prot protein existence level 4. From Escherichia coli.
   6526..6817    -  CDS            TcR (fragment): tetracycline efflux protein; tet; confers resistance to tetracycline
   6832..6853    -  protein_bind   CAP binding site: CAP binding activates transcription in the presence of cAMP. E. coli catabolite activator protein
   6866..7948    -  CDS            lacI: lac repressor; lacI; The lac repressor binds to the lac operator to inhibit transcription in E. coli. This inhibition can be relieved by adding lactose or isopropyl-β-D-thiogalactopyranoside (IPTG).
   7949..8026    -  promoter       lacI promoter: lacI
   8034..8313    -  CDS            TcR (fragment): tetracycline efflux protein; tet; confers resistance to tetracycline
>Addgene plasmid #174793 | pET28_6xHis-PARP1-W318R | addgene full sequence | sequence record 343408 | Addgene NGS Result
TAATACGACTCACTATAGGGGAATTGTGAGCGGATAACAATTCCCCTCTAGAAATAATTTTGTTTAACTT
TAAGAAGGAGATATACCATGGGCAGCAGCCATCATCATCATCATCACAGCAGCGGCCTGGTGCCGCGCGG
CAGCCATATGGCGGAGTCTTCTGATAAGCTGTATCGAGTCGAGTACGCCAAGAGCGGGCGCGCCTCTTGC
AAGAAATGCAGCGAGAGCATCCCCAAGGACTCGCTCCGGATGGCCATCATGGTGCAGTCGCCCATGTTTG
ATGGAAAAGTCCCACACTGGTACCACTTCTCCTGCTTCTGGAAGGTGGGCCACTCCATCCGGCACCCTGA
CGTTGAGGTGGATGGGTTCTCTGAGCTTCGGTGGGATGACCAGCAGAAAGTCAAGAAGACAGCGGAAGCT
GGAGGAGTGACAGGCAAAGGCCAGGATGGAATTGGTAGCAAGGCAGAGAAGACTCTGGGTGACTTTGCAG
CAGAGTATGCCAAGTCCAACAGAAGTACGTGCAAGGGGTGTATGGAGAAGATAGAAAAGGGCCAGGTGCG
CCTGTCCAAGAAGATGGTGGACCCGGAGAAGCCACAGCTAGGCATGATTGACCGCTGGTACCATCCAGGC
TGCTTTGTCAAGAACAGGGAGGAGCTGGGTTTCCGGCCCGAGTACAGTGCGAGTCAGCTCAAGGGCTTCA
GCCTCCTTGCTACAGAGGATAAGGAAGCCCTGAAGAAGCAGCTCCCAGGAGTCAAGAGTGAAGGAAAGAG
AAAAGGCGATGAGGTGGATGGAGTGGATGAAGTGGCGAAGAAGAAATCTAAAAAAGAAAAAGACAAGGAT
AGTAAGCTTGAAAAAGCCCTAAAGGCTCAGAACGACCTGATCTGGAACATCAAGGACGAGCTAAAGAAAG
TGTGTTCAACTAATGACCTGAAGGAGCTACTCATCTTCAACAAGCAGCAAGTGCCTTCTGGGGAGTCGGC
GATCTTGGACCGAGTAGCTGATGGCATGGTGTTCGGTGCCCTCCTTCCCTGCGAGGAATGCTCGGGTCAG
CTGGTCTTCAAGAGCGATGCCTATTACTGCACTGGGGACGTCACTGCCAGGACCAAGTGTATGGTCAAGA
CACAGACACCCAACCGGAAGGAGTGGGTAACCCCAAAGGAATTCCGAGAAATCTCTTACCTCAAGAAATT
GAAGGTTAAAAAGCAGGACCGTATATTCCCCCCAGAAACCAGCGCCTCCGTGGCGGCCACGCCTCCGCCC
TCCACAGCCTCGGCTCCTGCTGCTGTGAACTCCTCTGCTTCAGCAGATAAGCCATTATCCAACATGAAGA
TCCTGACTCTCGGGAAGCTGTCCCGGAACAAGGATGAAGTGAAGGCCATGATTGAGAAACTCGGGGGGAA
GTTGACGGGGACGGCCAACAAGGCTTCCCTGTGCATCAGCACCAAAAAGGAGGTGGAAAAGATGAATAAG
AAGATGGAGGAAGTAAAGGAAGCCAACATCCGAGTTGTGTCTGAGGACTTCCTCCAGGACGTCTCCGCCT
CCACCAAGAGCCTTCAGGAGTTGTTCTTAGCGCACATCTTGTCCCCTTGGGGGGCAGAGGTGAAGGCAGA
GCCTGTTGAAGTTGTGGCCCCAAGAGGGAAGTCAGGGGCTGCGCTCTCCAAAAAAAGCAAGGGCCAGGTC
AAGGAGGAAGGTATCAACAAATCTGAAAAGAGAATGAAATTAACTCTTAAAGGAGGAGCAGCTGTGGATC
CTGATTCTGGACTGGAACACTCTGCGCATGTCCTGGAGAAAGGTGGGAAGGTCTTCAGTGCCACCCTTGG
CCTGGTGGACATCGTTAAAGGAACCAACTCCTACTACAAGCTCCAGCTTCTGGAGGACGACAAGGAAAAC
AGGTATTGGATATTCAGGTCCTGGGGCCGTGTGGGTACGGTGATCGGTAGCAACAAACTGGAACAGATGC
CGTCCAAGGAGGATGCCATTGAGCACTTCATGAAATTATATGAAGAAAAAACCGGGAACGCTTGGCACTC
CAAAAATTTCACGAAGTATCCCAAAAAGTTCTACCCCCTGGAGATTGACTATGGCCAGGATGAAGAGGCA
GTGAAGAAGCTGACAGTAAATCCTGGCACCAAGTCCAAGCTCCCCAAGCCAGTTCAGGACCTCATCAAGA
TGATCTTTGATGTGGAAAGTATGAAGAAAGCCATGGTGGAGTATGAGATCGACCTTCAGAAGATGCCCTT
GGGGAAGCTGAGCAAAAGGCAGATCCAGGCCGCATACTCCATCCTCAGTGAGGTCCAGCAGGCGGTGTCT
CAGGGCAGCAGCGACTCTCAGATCCTGGATCTCTCAAATCGCTTTTACACCCTGATCCCCCACGACTTTG
GGATGAAGAAGCCTCCGCTCCTGAACAATGCAGACAGTGTGCAGGCCAAGGCGGAAATGCTTGACAACCT
GCTGGACATCGAGGTGGCCTACAGTCTGCTCAGGGGAGGGTCTGATGATAGCAGCAAGGATCCCATCGAT
GTCAACTATGAGAAGCTCAAAACTGACATTAAGGTGGTTGACAGAGATTCTGAAGAAGCCGAGATCATCA
GGAAGTATGTTAAGAACACTCATGCAACCACACACAATGCGTATGACTTGGAAGTCATCGATATCTTTAA
GATAGAGCGTGAAGGCGAATGCCAGCGTTACAAGCCCTTTAAGCAGCTTCATAACCGAAGATTGCTGTGG
CACGGGTCCAGGACCACCAACTTTGCTGGGATCCTGTCCCAGGGTCTTCGGATAGCCCCGCCTGAAGCGC
CCGTGACAGGCTACATGTTTGGTAAAGGGATCTATTTCGCTGACATGGTCTCCAAGAGTGCCAACTACTG
CCATACGTCTCAGGGAGACCCAATAGGCTTAATCCTGTTGGGAGAAGTTGCCCTTGGAAACATGTATGAA
CTGAAGCACGCTTCACATATCAGCAAGTTACCCAAGGGCAAGCACAGTGTCAAAGGTTTGGGCAAAACTA
CCCCTGATCCTTCAGCTAACATTAGTCTGGATGGTGTAGACGTTCCTCTTGGGACCGGGATTTCATCTGG
TGTGAATGACACCTCTCTACTATATAACGAGTACATTGTCTATGATATTGCTCAGGTAAATCTGAAGTAT
CTGCTGAAACTGAAATTCAATTTTAAGACCTCCCTGTGGTAACTCGAGCACCACCACCACCACCACTGAG
ATCCGGCTGCTAACAAAGCCCGAAAGGAAGCTGAGTTGGCTGCTGCCACCGCTGAGCAATAACTAGCATA
ACCCCTTGGGGCCTCTAAACGGGTCTTGAGGGGTTTTTTGCTGAAAGGAGGAACTATATCCGGATTGGCG
AATGGG
[124 nt withheld, positions 3367-3490]
C
[91 nt withheld, positions 3492-3582]
A
[49 nt withheld, positions 3584-3632]
CCTTTGACGTTGGAGTCCACGTTCTTT
[37 nt withheld, positions 3660-3696]
ACCCTATCTCGGTCTATTCTTTTGATTTATAAGGGATTTTGCCGATTTCGGCCTATTGGTTAAAAAATGA
GCTGATTTAACAAAAATTTAACGCGAATTTTAACAAAATATTAACGCTTACAATTTAGGTGGCACTTTTC
GGGGAAATGTGCGCGGAACCCCTATTTGTTTATTTTTCTAAATACATTCAAATATGTATCCGCTCATGAA
TTAATTCTTAGAAAAACTCATCGAGCATCAAATGAAACTGCAATTTATTCATATCAGGATTATCAATACC
ATATTTTTGAAAAAGCCGTTTCTGTAATGAAGGAGAAAACTCACCGAGGCAGTTCCATAGGATGGCAAGA
TCCTGGTATCGGTCTGCGATTCCGACTCGTCCAACATCAATACAACCTATTAATTTCCCCTCGTCAAAAA
TAAGGTTATCAAGTGAGAAATCACCATGAGTGACGACTGAATCCGGTGAGAATGGCAAAAGTTTATGCAT
TTCTTTCCAGACTTGTTCAACAGGCCAGCCATTACGCTCGTCATCAAAATCACTCGCATCAACCAAACCG
TTATTCATTCGTGATTGCGCCTGAGCGAGACGAAATACGCGATCGCTGTTAAAAGGACAATTACAAACAG
GAATCGAATGCAACCGGCGCAGGAACACTGCCAGCGCATCAACAATATTTTCACCTGAATCAGGATATTC
TTCTAATACCTGGAATGCTGTTTTCCCGGGGATCGCAGTGGTGAGTAACCATGCATCATCAGGAGTACGG
ATAAAATGCTTGATGGTCGGAAGAGGCATAAATTCCGTCAGCCAGTTTAGTCTGACCATCTCATCTGTAA
CATCATTGGCAACGCTACCTTTGCCATGTTTCAGAAACAACTCTGGCGCATCGGGCTTCCCATACAATCG
ATAGATTGTCGCACCTGATTGCCCGACATTATCGCGAGCCCATTTATACCCATATAAATCAGCATCCATG
TTGGAATTTAATCGCGGCCTAGAGCAAGACGTTTCCCGTTGAATATGGCTCATAACACCCCTTGTATTAC
TGTTTATGTAAGCAGACAGTTTTATTGTTCATGACCAAAATCCCTTAACGTGAGTTTTCGTTCCACTGAG
CGTCAGACCCCGTAGAAAAGATCAAAGGATCTTCTTGAGATCCTTTTTTTCTGCGCGTAATCTGCTGCTT
GCAAACAAAAAAACCACCGCTACCAGCGGTGGTTTGTTTGCCGGATCAAGAGCTACCAACTCTTTTTCCG
AAGGTAACTGGCTTCAGCAGAGCGCAGATACCAAATACTGTCCTTCTAGTGTAGCCGTAGTTAGGCCACC
ACTTCAAGAACTCTGTAGCACCGCCTACATACCTCGCTCTGCTAATCCTGTTACCAGTGGCTGCTGCCAG
TGGCGATAAGTCGTGTCTTACCGGGTTGGACTCAAGACGATAGTTACCGGATAAGGCGCAGCGGTCGGGC
TGAACGGGGGGTTCGTGCACACAGCCCAGCTTGGAGCGAACGACCTACACCGAACTGAGATACCTACAGC
GTGAGCTATGAGAAAGCGCCACGCTTCCCGAAGGGAGAAAGGCGGACAGGTATCCGGTAAGCGGCAGGGT
CGGAACAGGAGAGCGCACGAGGGAGCTTCCAGGGGGAAACGCCTGGTATCTTTATAGTCCTGTCGGGTTT
CGCCACCTCTGACTTGAGCGTCGATTTTTGTGATGCTCGTCAGGGGGGCGGAGCCTATGGAAAAACGCCA
GCAACGCGGCCTTTTTACGGTTCCTGGCCTTTTGCTGGCCTTTTGCTCACATGTTCTTTCCTGCGTTATC
CCCTGATTCTGTGGATAACCGTATTACCGCCTTTGAGTGAGCTGATACCGCTCGCCGCAGCCGAACGACC
GAGCGCAGCGAGTCAGTGAGCGAGGAAGCGGAAGAGCGCCTGATGCGGTATTTTCTCCTTACGCATCTGT
GCGGTATTTCACACCGCAATGGTGCACTCTCAGTACAATCTGCTCTGATGCCGCATAGTTAAGCCAGTAT
ACACTCCGCTATCGCTACGTGACTGGGTCATGGCTGCGCCCCGACACCCGCCAACACCCGCTGACGCGCC
CTGACGGGCTTGTCTGCTCCCGGCATCCGCTTACAGACAAGCTGTGACCGTCTCCGGGAGCTGCATGTGT
CAGAGGTTTTCACCGTCATCACCGAAACGCGCGAGGCAGCTGCGGTAAAGCTCATCAGCGTGGTCGTGAA
GCGATTCACAGATGTCTGCCTGTTCATCCGCGTCCAGCTCGTTGAGTTTCTCCAGAAGCGTTAATGTCTG
GCTTCTGATAAAGCGGGCCATGTTAAGGGCGGTTTTTTCCTGTTTGGTCACTGATGCCTCCGTGTAAGGG
GGATTTCTGTTCATGGGGGTAATGATACCGATGAAACGAGAGAGGATGCTCACGATACGGGTTACTGATG
ATGAACATGCCCGGTTACTGGAACGTTGTGAGGGTAAACAACTGGCGGTATGGATGCGGCGGGACCAGAG
AAAAATCACTCAGGGTCAATGCCAGCGCTTCGTTAATACAGATGTAGGTGTTCCACAGGGTAGCCAGCAG
CATCCTGCGATGCAGATCCGGAACATAATGGTGCAGGGCGCTGACTTCCGCGTTTCCAGACTTTACGAAA
CACGGAAACCGAAGACCATTCATGTTGTTGCTCAGGTCGCAGACGTTTTGCAGCAGCAGTCGCTTCACGT
TCGCTCGCGTATCGGTGATTCATTCTGCTAACCAGTAAGGCAACCCCGCCAGCCTAGCCGGGTCCTCAAC
GACAGGAGCACGATCATGCGCACCCGTGGGGCCGCCATGCCGGCGATAATGGCCTGCTTCTCGCCGAAAC
GTTTGGTGGCGGGACCAGTGACGAAGGCTTGAGCGAGGGCGTGCAAGATTCCGAATACCGCAAGCGACAG
GCCGATCATCGTCGCGCTCCAGCGAAAGCGGTCCTCGCCGAAAATGACCCAGAGCGCTGCCGGCACCTGT
CCTACGAGTTGCATGATAAAGAAGACAGTCATAAGTGCGGCGACGATAGTCATGCCCCGCGCCCACCGGA
AGGAGCTGACTGGGTTGAAGGCTCTCAAGGGCATCGGTCGAGATCCCGGTGCCTAATGAGTGAGCTAACT
TACATTAATTGCGTTGCGCTCACTGCCCGCTTTCCAGTCGGGAAACCTGTCGTGCCAGCTGCATTAATGA
ATCGGCCAACGCGCGGGGAGAGGCGGTTTGCGTATTGGGCGCCAGGGTGGTTTTTCTTTTCACCAGTGAG
ACGGGCAACAGCTGATTGCCCTTCACCGCCTGGCCCTGAGAGAGTTGCAGCAAGCGGTCCACGCTGGTTT
GCCCCAGCAGGCGAAAATCCTGTTTGATGGTGGTTAACGGCGGGATATAACATGAGCTGTCTTCGGTATC
GTCGTATCCCACTACCGAGATATCCGCACCAACGCGCAGCCCGGACTCGGTAATGGCGCGCATTGCGCCC
AGCGCCATCTGATCGTTGGCAACCAGCATCGCAGTGGGAACGATGCCCTCATTCAGCATTTGCATGGTTT
GTTGAAAACCGGACATGGCACTCCAGTCGCCTTCCCGTTCCGCTATCGGCTGAATTTGATTGCGAGTGAG
ATATTTATGCCAGCCAGCCAGACGCAGACGCGCCGAGACAGAACTTAATGGGCCCGCTAACAGCGCGATT
TGCTGGTGACCCAATGCGACCAGATGCTCCACGCCCAGTCGCGTACCGTCTTCATGGGAGAAAATAATAC
TGTTGATGGGTGTCTGGTCAGAGACATCAAGAAATAACGCCGGAACATTAGTGCAGGCAGCTTCCACAGC
AATGGCATCCTGGTCATCCAGCGGATAGTTAATGATCAGCCCACTGACGCGTTGCGCGAGAAGATTGTGC
ACCGCCGCTTTACAGGCTTCGACGCCGCTTCGTTCTACCATCGACACCACCACGCTGGCACCCAGTTGAT
CGGCGCGAGATTTAATCGCCGCGACAATTTGCGACGGCGCGTGCAGGGCCAGACTGGAGGTGGCAACGCC
AATCAGCAACGACTGTTTGCCCGCCAGTTGTTGTGCCACGCGGTTGGGAATGTAATTCAGCTCCGCCATC
GCCGCTTCCACTTTTTCCCGCGTTTTCGCAGAAACGTGGCTGGCCTGGTTCACCACGCGGGAAACGGTCT
GATAAGAGACACCGGCATACTCTGCGACATCGTATAACGTTACTGGTTTCACATTCACCACCCTGAATTG
ACTCTCTTCCGGGCGCTATCATGCCATACCGCGAAAGGTTTTGCGCCATTCGATGGTGTCCGGGATCTCG
ACGCTCTCCCTTATGCGACTCCTGCATTAGGAAGCAGCCCAGTAGTAGGTTGAGGCCGTTGAGCACCGCC
GCCGCAAGGAATGGTGCATGCAAGGAGATGGCGCCCAACAGTCCCCCGGCCACGGGGCCTGCCACCATAC
CCACGCCGAAACAAGCGCTCATGAGCCCGAAGTGGCGAGCCCGATCTTCCCCATCGGTGATGTCGGCGAT
ATAGGCGCCAGCAACCGCACCTGTGGCGCCGGTGATGCCGGCCACGATGCGTCCGGCGTAGAGGATCGAG
ATCTCGATCCCGCGAAAT
